>Addgene plasmid #231377 | pcDNA3.3_3xFLAG_SUMO_Eu1_HsAGO2(H56A, K98A) | addgene full sequence | sequence record 457955 | Addgene NGS Result
GTTAGGCGTTTTGCGCTGCTTCGCGATGTACGGGCCAGATATACGCGTTGACATTGATTATTGACTAGTT
ATTAATAGTAATCAATTACGGGGTCATTAGTTCATAGCCCATATATGGAGTTCCGCGTTACATAACTTAC
GGTAAATGGCCCGCCTGGCTGACCGCCCAACGACCCCCGCCCATTGACGTCAATAATGACGTATGTTCCC
ATAGTAACGCCAATAGGGACTTTCCATTGACGTCAATGGGTGGAGTATTTACGGTAAACTGCCCACTTGG
CAGTACATCAAGTGTATCATATGCCAAGTACGCCCCCTATTGACGTCAATGACGGTAAATGGCCCGCCTG
GCATTATGCCCAGTACATGACCTTATGGGACTTTCCTACTTGGCAGTACATCTACGTATTAGTCATCGCT
ATTACCATGGTGATGCGGTTTTGGCAGTACATCAATGGGCGTGGATAGCGGTTTGACTCACGGGGATTTC
CAAGTCTCCACCCCATTGACGTCAATGGGAGTTTGTTTTGGCACCAAAATCAACGGGACTTTCCAAAATG
TCGTAACAACTCCGCCCCATTGACGCAAATGGGCGGTAGGCGTGTACGGTGGGAGGTCTATATAAGCAGA
GCTCGTTTAGTGAACCGTCAGATCGCCTGGAGACGCCATCCACGCTGTTTTGACCTCCATAGAAGACACC
GGGACCGATCCAGCCTCCGGACTCTAGAGGATCGAACCCTTGCCACCATGGACTACAAAGACCATGACGG
TGATTATAAAGATCATGATATCGATTACAAGGATGACGATGACAAGCTTGGTGGTGCTAGCGGATCTGCT
GCGGGTGGCGAAGAAGATAAGAAACCGGCAGGTGGCGAAGGTGGCGGTGCCCATATCAACCTGAAAGTGA
AAGGTCAAGACGGCAACGAAGTCTTTTTCCGCATCAAACGTTCTACCCAGCTGAAAAAGCTGATGAACGC
ATACTGTGACCGTCAGTCTGTAGACATGAAGGCAATTGCTTTCCTCTTTAAGGGTCGTCGCCTACGTGCG
GAAAGGACCCCGGATGAACTGGAAATGGAAGATGGCGACGAAATCGACGCAATGCTGCACCAGACTGGAG
GCGGATCCTACTCGGGAGCCGGCCCCGCACTTGCACCTCCTGCGCCGCCGCCCCCCATCCAAGGATATGC
CTTCAAGCCTCCACCTAGACCCGACTTTGGGACCTCCGGGAGAACAATCAAATTACAGGCCAATTTCTTC
GAAATGGACATCCCCAAAATTGACATCTATGCTTATGAATTGGATATCAAGCCAGAGAAGTGCCCGAGGA
GAGTTAACAGGGAAATCGTGGAACACATGGTCCAGCACTTTAAAACACAGATCTTTGGGGATCGGAAGCC
CGTGTTTGACGGCAGGGCGAATCTATACACAGCCATGCCCCTTCCGATTGGGAGGGACAAGGTGGAGCTG
GAGGTCACGCTGCCAGGAGAAGGCAAGGATCGCATCTTCAAGGTGTCCATCAAGTGGGTGTCCTGCGTGA
GCTTGCAGGCGTTACACGATGCACTTTCAGGGCGGCTGCCTAGCGTCCCTTTTGAGACGATCCAGGCCCT
GGACGTGGTCATGAGGCACTTGCCATCCATGAGGTACACCCCCGTGGGCCGCTCCTTCTTCACCGCGTCC
GAAGGCTGCTCTAACCCTCTTGGCGGGGGCCGAGAAGTGTGGTTTGGCTTCCATCAGTCCGTCCGGCCTT
CTCTCTGGAAAATGATGCTGAATATTGATGTGTCAGCAACAGCGTTTTACAAGGCACAGCCAGTAATCGA
GTTTGTTTGTGAAGTTTTGGATTTTAAAAGTATTGAAGAACAACAAAAACCTCTGACAGATTCCCAAAGG
GTAAAGTTTACCAAAGAAATTAAAGGTCTAAAGGTGGAGATAACGCACTGTGGGCAGATGAAGAGGAAGT
ACCGCGTCTGCAATGTGACCCGGCGGCCCGCCAGTCACCAAACATTCCCGCTGCAGCAGGAGAGCGGGCA
GACGGTGGAGTGCACGGTGGCCCAGTATTTCAAGGACAGGCACAAGCTTGTTCTGCGCTACCCCCACCTC
CCATGTTTACAAGTCGGACAGGAGCAGAAACACACCTACCTTCCCCTGGAGGTCTGTAACATTGTGGCAG
GACAAAGATGTATTAAAAAATTAACGGACAATCAGACCTCAACCATGATCAGAGCAACTGCTAGGTCGGC
GCCCGATCGGCAAGAAGAGATTAGCAAATTGATGCGAAGTGCAAGTTTCAACACAGATCCATACGTCCGT
GAATTTGGAATCATGGTCAAAGATGAGATGACAGACGTGACTGGGCGGGTGCTGCAGCCGCCCTCCATCC
TCTACGGGGGCAGGAATAAAGCTATTGCGACCCCTGTCCAGGGCGTCTGGGACATGCGGAAC
[405 nt withheld, positions 2443-2847]
AACAACATCCTGCTGCCCCAGGGCAGGCCGCCGGTGTTCCAGCAGCCCGTCATCTTTCTGGGAGCAGACG
TCACTCACCCCCCCGCCGGGGATGGGAAGAAGCCCTCCATTGCCGCCGTGGTGGGCAGCATGGACGCCCA
CCCCAATCGCTACTGCGCCACCGTGCGCGTGCAGCAGCACCGGCAGGAGATCATACAAGACCTGGCCGCC
ATGGTCCGCGAGCTCCTCATCCAGTTCTACAAGTCCACGCGCTTCAAGCCCACCCGCATCATCTTCTACC
GCGACGGTGTCTCTGAAGGCCAGTTCCAGCAGGTTCTCCACCACGAGTTGCTGGCCATCCGTGAGGCCTG
TATCAAGCTAGAAAAAGACTACCAGCCCGGGATCACCTTCATCGTGGTGCAGAAGAGGCACCACACCCGG
CTCTTCTGCACTGACAAGAACGAGCGGGTTGGGAAAAGTGGAAACATTCCAGCAGGCACGACTGTGGACA
CGAAAATCACCCACCCCACCGAGTTCGACTTCTACCTGTGTAGTCACGCTGGCATCCAGGGGACAAGCAG
GCCTTCGCACTATCACGTCCTCTGGGACGACAATCGTTTCTCCTCTGATGAGCTGCAGATCCTAACCTAC
CAGCTGTGTCACACCTACGTGCGCTGCACACGCTCCGTGTCCATCCCAGCGCCAGCATACTACGCTCACC
TGGTGGCCTTCCGGGCCAGGTACCACCTGGTGGATAAGGAACATGACAGTGCTGAAGGAAGCCATACCTC
TGGGCAGAGTAACGGGCGAGACCACCAAGCACTGGCCAAGGCGGTCCAGGTTCACCAAGACACTCTGCGC
ACCATGTACTTTGCTTGAAAGGGTTCGATCCCTACCGGTTAGTAATGAGTTTAAACGGGGGAGGCTAACT
GAAACACGGAAGGAGACAATACCGGAAGGAACCCGCGCTATGACGGCAATAAAAAGACAGAATAAAACGC
ACGGGTGTTGGGTCGTTTGTTCATAAACGCGGGGTTCGGTCCCAGGGCTGGCACTCTGTCGATACCCCAC
CGAGACCCCATTGGGGCCAATACGCCCGCGTTTCTTCCTTTTCCCCACCCCACCCCCCAAGTTCGGGTGA
AGGCCCAGGGCTCGCAGCCAACGTCGGGGCGGCAGGCCCTGCCATAGCAGATCTGCGCAGCTGGGGCTCT
AGGGGGTATCCCC
[124 nt withheld, positions 4051-4174]
C
[91 nt withheld, positions 4176-4266]
A
[49 nt withheld, positions 4268-4316]
CCTTTGACGTTGGAGTCCACGTTCTTT
[37 nt withheld, positions 4344-4380]
ACCCTATCTCGGTCTATTCTTTTGATTTATAAGGGATTTTGCCGATTTCGGCCTATTGGTTAAAAAATGA
GCTGATTTAACAAAAATTTAACGCGAATTAATTCTGTGGAATGTGTGTCAGTTAGGGTGTGGAAAGTCCC
CAGGCTCCCCAGCAGGCAGAAGTATGCAAAGCATGCATCTCAATTAGTCAGCAACCAGGTGTGGAAAGTC
CCCAGGCTCCCCAGCAGGCAGAAGTATGCAAAGCATGCATCTCAATTAGTCAGCAACCATAGTCCCGCCC
CTAACTCCGCCCATCCCGCCCCTAACTCCGCCCAGTTCCGCCCATTCTCCGCCCCATGGCTGACTAATTT
TTTTTATTTATGCAGAGGCCGAGGCCGCCTCTGCCTCTGAGCTATTCCAGAAGTAGTGAGGAGGCTTTTT
TGGAGGCCTAGGCTTTTGCAAAAAGCTCCCGGGAGCTTGTATATCCATTTTCGGATCTGATCAAGAGACA
GGATGAGGATCGTTTCGCATGATTGAACAAGATGGATTGCACGCAGGTTCTCCGGCCGCTTGGGTGGAGA
GGCTATTCGGCTATGACTGGGCACAACAGACAATCGGCTGCTCTGATGCCGCCGTGTTCCGGCTGTCAGC
GCAGGGGCGCCCGGTTCTTTTTGTCAAGACCGACCTGTCCGGTGCCCTGAATGAACTGCAGGACGAGGCA
GCGCGGCTATCGTGGCTGGCCACGACGGGCGTTCCTTGCGCAGCTGTGCTCGACGTTGTCACTGAAGCGG
GAAGGGACTGGCTGCTATTGGGCGAAGTGCCGGGGCAGGATCTCCTGTCATCTCACCTTGCTCCTGCCGA
GAAAGTATCCATCATGGCTGATGCAATGCGGCGGCTGCATACGCTTGATCCGGCTACCTGCCCATTCGAC
CACCAAGCGAAACATCGCATCGAGCGAGCACGTACTCGGATGGAAGCCGGTCTTGTCGATCAGGATGATC
TGGACGAAGAGCATCAGGGGCTCGCGCCAGCCGAACTGTTCGCCAGGCTCAAGGCGCGCATGCCCGACGG
CGAGGATCTCGTCGTGACCCATGGCGATGCCTGCTTGCCGAATATCATGGTGGAAAATGGCCGCTTTTCT
GGATTCATCGACTGTGGCCGGCTGGGTGTGGCGGACCGCTATCAGGACATAGCGTTGGCTACCCGTGATA
TTGCTGAAGAGCTTGGCGGCGAATGGGCTGACCGCTTCCTCGTGCTTTACGGTATCGCCGCTCCCGATTC
GCAGCGCATCGCCTTCTATCGCCTTCTTGACGAGTTCTTCTGAGCGGGACTCTGGGGTTCGCGAAATGAC
CGACCAAGCGACGCCCAACCTGCCATCACGAGATTTCGATTCCACCGCCGCCTTCTATGAAAGGTTGGGC
TTCGGAATCGTTTTCCGGGACGCCGGCTGGATGATCCTCCAGCGCGGGGATCTCATGCTGGAGTTCTTCG
CCCACCCCAACTTGTTTATTGCAGCTTATAATGGTTACAAATAAAGCAATAGCATCACAAATTTCACAAA
TAAAGCATTTTTTTCACTGCATTCTAGTTGTGGTTTGTCCAAACTCATCAATGTATCTTATCATGTCTGT
ATACCGTCGACCTCTAGCTAGAGCTTGGCGTAATCATGGTCATAGCTGTTTCCTGTGTGAAATTGTTATC
CGCTCACAATTCCACACAACATACGAGCCGGAAGCATAAAGTGTAAAGCCTGGGGTGCCTAATGAGTGAG
CTAACTCACATTAATTGCGTTGCGCTCACTGCCCGCTTTCCAGTCGGGAAACCTGTCGTGCCAGCTGCAT
TAATGAATCGGCCAACGCGCGGGGAGAGGCGGTTTGCGTATTGGGCGCTCTTCCGCTTCCTCGCTCACTG
ACTCGCTGCGCTCGGTCGTTCGGCTGCGGCGAGCGGTATCAGCTCACTCAAAGGCGGTAATACGGTTATC
CACAGAATCAGGGGATAACGCAGGAAAGAACATGTGAGCAAAAGGCCAGCAAAAGGCCAGGAACCGTAAA
AAGGCCGCGTTGCTGGCGTTTTTCCATAGGCTCCGCCCCCCTGACGAGCATCACAAAAATCGACGCTCAA
GTCAGAGGTGGCGAAACCCGACAGGACTATAAAGATACCAGGCGTTTCCCCCTGGAAGCTCCCTCGTGCG
CTCTCCTGTTCCGACCCTGCCGCTTACCGGATACCTGTCCGCCTTTCTCCCTTCGGGAAGCGTGGCGCTT
TCTCATAGCTCACGCTGTAGGTATCTCAGTTCGGTGTAGGTCGTTCGCTCCAAGCTGGGCTGTGTGCACG
AACCCCCCGTTCAGCCCGACCGCTGCGCCTTATCCGGTAACTATCGTCTTGAGTCCAACCCGGTAAGACA
CGACTTATCGCCACTGGCAGCAGCCACTGGTAACAGGATTAGCAGAGCGAGGTATGTAGGCGGTGCTACA
GAGTTCTTGAAGTGGTGGCCTAACTACGGCTACACTAGAAGAACAGTATTTGGTATCTGCGCTCTGCTGA
AGCCAGTTACCTTCGGAAAAAGAGTTGGTAGCTCTTGATCCGGCAAACAAACCACCGCTGGTAGCGGTGG
TTTTTTTGTTTGCAAGCAGCAGATTACGCGCAGAAAAAAAGGATCTCAAGAAGATCCTTTGATCTTTTCT
ACGGGGTCTGACGCTCAGTGGAACGAAAACTCACGTTAAGGGATTTTGGTCATGAGATTATCAAAAAGGA
TCTTCACCTAGATCCTTTTAAATTAAAAATGAAGTTTTAAATCAATCTAAAGTATATATGAGTAAACTTG
GTCTGACAGTTACCAATGCTTAATCAGTGAGGCACCTATCTCAGCGATCTGTCTATTTCGTTCATCCATA
GTTGCCTGACTCCCCGTCGTGTAGATAACTACGATACGGGAGGGCTTACCATCTGGCCCCAGTGCTGCAA
TGATACCGCGAGACCCACGCTCACCGGCTCCAGATTTATCAGCAATAAACCAGCCAGCCGGAAGGGCCGA
GCGCAGAAGTGGTCCTGCAACTTTATCCGCCTCCATCCAGTCTATTAATTGTTGCCGGGAAGCTAGAGTA
AGTAGTTCGCCAGTTAATAGTTTGCGCAACGTTGTTGCCATTGCTACAGGCATCGTGGTGTCACGCTCGT
CGTTTGGTATGGCTTCATTCAGCTCCGGTTCCCAACGATCAAGGCGAGTTACATGATCCCCCATGTTGTG
CAAAAAAGCGGTTAGCTCCTTCGGTCCTCCGATCGTTGTCAGAAGTAAGTTGGCCGCAGTGTTATCACTC
ATGGTTATGGCAGCACTGCATAATTCTCTTACTGTCATGCCATCCGTAAGATGCTTTTCTGTGACTGGTG
AGTACTCAACCAAGTCATTCTGAGAATAGTGTATGCGGCGACCGAGTTGCTCTTGCCCGGCGTCAATACG
GGATAATACCGCGCCACATAGCAGAACTTTAAAAGTGCTCATCATTGGAAAACGTTCTTCGGGGCGAAAA
CTCTCAAGGATCTTACCGCTGTTGAGATCCAGTTCGATGTAACCCACTCGTGCACCCAACTGATCTTCAG
CATCTTTTACTTTCACCAGCGTTTCTGGGTGAGCAAAAACAGGAAGGCAAAATGCCGCAAAAAAGGGAAT
AAGGGCGACACGGAAATGTTGAATACTCATACTCTTCCTTTTTCAATATTATTGAAGCATTTATCAGGGT
TATTGTCTCATGAGCGGATACATATTTGAATGTATTTAGAAAAATAAACAAATAGGGGTTCCGCGCACAT
TTCCCCGAAAAGTGCCACCTGACGTCGACGGATCGGGAGATCTCCCGATCCCCTATGGTGCACTCTCAGT
ACAATCTGCTCTGATGCCGCATAGTTAAGCCAGTATCTGCTCCCTGCTTGTGTGTTGGAGGTCGCTGAGT
AGTGCGCGAGCAAAATTTAAGCTACAACAAGGCAAGGCTTGACCGACAATTGCATGAAGAATCTGCTTAG
G
Features (pLannotate 1.2.2; 20 found; start..end, strand, type, name):
     50..429     +  enhancer       CMV enhancer: human cytomegalovirus immediate early enhancer
    430..633     +  promoter       CMV promoter: human cytomegalovirus (CMV) immediate early promoter
    751..816     +  CDS            3xFLAG: three tandem FLAG® epitope tags, followed by an enterokinase cleavage site
    865..1122    +  CDS            SUMO1 (fragment): SUMO1_ORYSJ - Also known as SMT3, SUM1. Experimental evidence at protein level: Swiss-Prot protein existence level 1. Ubiquitin-like protein which can be covalently attached to target lysines as a monomer. Does not seem to be involved in protein degradation and may function as an antagonist of ubiquitin in the degradation process (By similarity). From Oryza sativa subsp. japonica (Rice).
   1129..3702    +  CDS            AGO2 (sequence partly withheld): AGO2_HUMAN - Also known as EIF2C2. Experimental evidence at protein level: Swiss-Prot protein existence level 1. Required for RNA-mediated gene silencing (RNAi) by the RNA- induced silencing complex (RISC). The 'minimal RISC' appears to include AGO2 bound to a short guide RNA such as a microRNA (miRNA) or short interfering RNA (siRNA). These guide RNAs direct RISC to complementary mRNAs that are targets for RISC-mediated gene silencing. The precise mechanism of gene silencing depends on the degree of complementarity between the miRNA or siRNA and its target. Binding of RISC to a perfectly comp
   3801..3849    +  polyA_signal   HSV TK poly(A) signal: herpes simplex virus thymidine kinase polyadenylation signal (Cole and Stacy, 1985)
   3940..3956    -  polyA_signal   bGH poly(A) signal (fragment): bovine growth hormone polyadenylation signal
   4051..4479    +  rep_origin     f1 ori (sequence partly withheld): f1 bacteriophage origin of replication; arrow indicates direction of (+) strand synthesis
   4493..4822    +  promoter       SV40 promoter: SV40 enhancer and early promoter
   4889..5680    +  CDS            neo: KKA2_KLEPN - Also known as kan, nptII. Experimental evidence at protein level: Swiss-Prot protein existence level 1. Resistance to kanamycin, neomycin, paromomycin, ribostamycin, butirosin and gentamicin B. From Klebsiella pneumoniae.
   5706..5864    +  CDS            ble (fragment): BLE_KLEPN - Experimental evidence at protein level: Swiss-Prot protein existence level 1. Binding protein with a strong affinity to the bleomycin family of antibiotics. Binds to CL990; an antimitotic-antibiotic compound. From Klebsiella pneumoniae.
   5859..5980    +  polyA_signal   SV40 poly(A) signal: SV40 polyadenylation signal
   6053..6069    -  protein_bind   lac operator: The lac repressor binds to the lac operator to inhibit transcription in E. coli. This inhibition can be relieved by adding lactose or isopropyl-β-D-thiogalactopyranoside (IPTG). lac repressor encoded by lacI
   6077..6107    -  promoter       lac promoter: promoter for the E. coli lac operon
   6122..6143    -  protein_bind   CAP binding site: CAP binding activates transcription in the presence of cAMP. E. coli catabolite activator protein
   6156..6248    -  CDS            lacI (fragment): lac repressor; lacI; The lac repressor binds to the lac operator to inhibit transcription in E. coli. This inhibition can be relieved by adding lactose or isopropyl-β-D-thiogalactopyranoside (IPTG).
   6431..7019    -  rep_origin     ori: high-copy-number ColE1/pMB1/pBR322/pUC origin of replication
   7190..8050    -  CDS            AmpR: β-lactamase; bla; confers resistance to ampicillin, carbenicillin, and related antibiotics
   8051..8155    -  promoter       AmpR promoter: bla
   8214..8266    -  misc_feature   bom (fragment): basis of mobility region from pBR322
