[The description below was written by a language model from this plasmid's Addgene catalogue record and pLannotate feature annotations shown in this document.]
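Description:
pcDNA3.3_3xFLAG_SUMO_Eu1_HsAGO2(H56A, K98A) is a mammalian expression plasmid of about 8.4 kb, built on the pcDNA3.3 backbone, for producing a mutant form of human Argonaute2 (AGO2). It is maintained in E. coli at high copy through a ColE1/pUC-type origin with ampicillin selection from the β-lactamase gene. An f1 origin is also present. For selection in mammalian cells, an SV40 enhancer/early promoter drives the neomycin phosphotransferase gene, terminated by an SV40 polyadenylation signal, which confers G418 resistance. Short annotated fragments of ble, lacI, bom and the bGH poly(A) signal, along with lac promoter and operator elements, appear to be backbone remnants rather than functional parts.

The expression cassette uses the CMV immediate-early enhancer and promoter to drive a single open reading frame, followed by the HSV thymidine kinase polyadenylation signal. The frame begins with a 3xFLAG epitope, continues through a SUMO module, and ends in the AGO2 coding sequence carrying the H56A and K98A substitutions. The annotation software matched the SUMO segment to a rice SUMO1 fragment. The depositor, however, identifies it as SUMO_Eu1, an engineered orthogonal SUMO variant, a design intended to resist endogenous eukaryotic SUMO proteases while remaining cleavable by a matched engineered protease. This arrangement suits FLAG-based affinity capture of the fusion from mammalian cells followed by tag removal, though the record does not spell out that workflow. AGO2 is the guide-RNA-bound core of the RNA-induced silencing complex, and the associated study addresses the structural basis of its RNA slicing activity. The record does not state the functional effect of the two alanine substitutions.
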