Addgene plasmid #231377: pcDNA3.3_3xFLAG_SUMO_Eu1_HsAGO2(H56A, K98A)
Purpose: Express mutant human AGO2 with N-terminal 3xFLAG-SUMO_Eu1 tag in mammalian cells
Depositing lab: David Bartel. Depositing organization: Whitehead Institute for Biomedical Research. Publication: The structural basis for RNA slicing by human Argonaute2. Mohamed AA, Wang PY, Bartel DP, Vos SM. Cell Rep. 2025 Jan 28;44(1):115166. doi: 10.1016/j.celrep.2024.115166. Epub 2024 Dec 31. PubMed 39932188.
Backbone
  Vector backbone: pcDNA3.3
  Backbone size w/o insert (bp): 5413
  Vector type: Mammalian Expression
  Selectable markers: Neomycin (select with G418)
Growth in bacteria
  Bacterial resistance: Ampicillin, 100 μg/mL
  Growth temperature: 37°C
  Growth strain: DH5alpha
  Copy number: High Copy
Gene/Insert
  Gene/Insert name: Human Argonaute2 (alt name: AGO2)
  Species: H. sapiens (human), Synthetic
  Insert size (bp): 2958
  Mutation: H56A, K98A
  Entrez Gene: AGO2 (a.k.a. CASC7, EIF2C2, LESKRES, LINC00980, PPD, Q10)
  Promoter: CMV
  Tag / fusion protein: 3xFLAG-SUMO_Eu1 (N terminal on insert)
  Cloning method: Other
  Sequencing primers: 5′ CMV Forward; 3′ TK-pA-R
Terms and licenses: Academic/Nonprofit Terms; Industry Terms: Not Available to Industry
Depositor comments: With engineered orthogonal SUMO_Eu1 (Vera Rodriguez et al., JCB 2019) in N-terminal tag. Please visit https://doi.org/10.1101/2024.08.19.608718 for bioRxiv preprint.
How to cite: pcDNA3.3_3xFLAG_SUMO_Eu1_HsAGO2(H56A, K98A) was a gift from David Bartel (Addgene plasmid # 231377 ; http://n2t.net/addgene:231377 ; RRID:Addgene_231377)
